>Addgene plasmid #160501 | pCDH-CAG-IntCCCre-T2A-CopGFP | depositor full sequence | sequence record 310903 | pCDH-CAG-IntCCCre-T2A-CopGFP sequence 9663 bps
AACTACGATACGGGAGGGCTTACCATCTGGCCCCAGTGCTGCAATGATACCGCGAGACCCACGCTCACCG
GCTCCAGATTTATCAGCAATAAACCAGCCAGCCGGAAGGGCCGAGCGCAGAAGTGGTCCTGCAACTTTAT
CCGCCTCCATCCAGTCTATTAATTGTTGCCGGGAAGCTAGAGTAAGTAGTTCGCCAGTTAATAGTTTGCG
CAACGTTGTTGCCATTGCTACAGGCATCGTGGTGTCACGCTCGTCGTTTGGTATGGCTTCATTCAGCTCC
GGTTCCCAACGATCAAGGCGAGTTACATGATCCCCCATGTTGTGCAAAAAAGCGGTTAGCTCCTTCGGTC
CTCCGATCGTTGTCAGAAGTAAGTTGGCCGCAGTGTTATCACTCATGGTTATGGCAGCACTGCATAATTC
TCTTACTGTCATGCCATCCGTAAGATGCTTTTCTGTGACTGGTGAGTACTCAACCAAGTCATTCTGAGAA
TAGTGTATGCGGCGACCGAGTTGCTCTTGCCCGGCGTCAATACGGGATAATACCGCGCCACATAGCAGAA
CTTTAAAAGTGCTCATCATTGGAAAACGTTCTTCGGGGCGAAAACTCTCAAGGATCTTACCGCTGTTGAG
ATCCAGTTCGATGTAACCCACTCGTGCACCCAACTGATCTTCAGCATCTTTTACTTTCACCAGCGTTTCT
GGGTGAGCAAAAACAGGAAGGCAAAATGCCGCAAAAAAGGGAATAAGGGCGACACGGAAATGTTGAATAC
TCATACTCTTCCTTTTTCAATATTATTGAAGCATTTATCAGGGTTATTGTCTCATGAGCGGATACATATT
TGAATGTATTTAGAAAAATAAACAAATAGGGGTTCCGCGCACATTTCCCCGAAAAGTGCCACCTGACGTC
TAAGAAACCATTATTATCATGACATTAACCTATAAAAATAGGCGTATCACGAGGCCCTTTCGTCTCGCGC
GTTTCGGTGATGACGGTGAAAACCTCTGACACATGCAGCTCCCGGAGACGGTCACAGCTTGTCTGTAAGC
GGATGCCGGGAGCAGACAAGCCCGTCAGGGCGCGTCAGCGGGTGTTGGCGGGTGTCGGGGCTGGCTTAAC
TATGCGGCATCAGAGCAGATTGTACTGAGAGTGCACCATATGCGGTGTGAAATACCGCACAGATGCGTAA
GGAGAAAATACCGCATCAGGCGCCATTCGCCATTCAGGCTGCGCAACTGTTGGGAAGGGCGATCGGTGCG
GGCCTCTTCGCTATTACGCCAGCTGGCGAAAGGGGGATGTGCTGCAAGGCGATTAAGTTGGGTAACGCCA
GGGTTTTCCCAGTCACGACGTTGTAAAACGACGGCCAGTGCCAAGCTGACGCGTGTAGTCTTATGCAATA
CTCTTGTAGTCTTGCAACATGGTAACGATGAGTTAGCAACATGCCTTACAAGGAGAGAAAAAGCACCGTG
CATGCCGATTGGTGGAAGTAAGGTGGTACGATCGTGCCTTATTAGGAAGGCAACAGACGGGTCTGACATG
GATTGGACGAACCACTGAATTGCCGCATTGCAGAGATATTGTATTTAAGTGCCTAGCTCGATACATAAAC
GGGTCTCTCTGGTTAGACCAGATCTGAGCCTGGGAGCTCTCTGGCTAACTAGGGAACCCACTGCTTAAGC
CTCAATAAAGCTTGCCTTGAGTGCTTCAAGTAGTGTGTGCCCGTCTGTTGTGTGACTCTGGTAACTAGAG
ATCCCTCAGACCCTTTTAGTCAGTGTGGAAAATCTCTAGCAGTGGCGCCCGAACAGGGACTTGAAAGCGA
AAGGGAAACCAGAGGAGCTCTCTCGACGCAGGACTCGGCTTGCTGAAGCGCGCACGGCAAGAGGCGAGGG
GCGGCGACTGGTGAGTACGCCAAAAATTTTGACTAGCGGAGGCTAGAAGGAGAGAGATGGGTGCGAGAGC
GTCAGTATTAAGCGGGGGAGAATTAGATCGCGATGGGAAAAAATTCGGTTAAGGCCAGGGGGAAAGAAAA
AATATAAATTAAAACATATAGTATGGGCAAGCAGGGAGCTAGAACGATTCGCAGTTAATCCTGGCCTGTT
AGAAACATCAGAAGGCTGTAGACAAATACTGGGACAGCTACAACCATCCCTTCAGACAGGATCAGAAGAA
CTTAGATCATTATATAATACAGTAGCAACCCTCTATTGTGTGCATCAAAGGATAGAGATAAAAGACACCA
AGGAAGCTTTAGACAAGATAGAGGAAGAGCAAAACAAAAGTAAGACCACCGCACAGCAAGCGGCCACTGA
TCTTCAGACCTGGAGGAGGAGATATGAGGGACAATTGGAGAAGTGAATTATATAAATATAAAGTAGTAAA
AATTGAACCATTAGGAGTAGCACCCACCAAGGCAAAGAGAAGAGTGGTGCAGAGAGAAAAAAGAGCAGTG
GGAATAGGAGCTTTGTTCCTTGGGTTCTTGGGAGCAGCAGGAAGCACTATGGGCGCAGCGTCAATGACGC
TGACGGTACAGGCCAGACAATTATTGTCTGGTATAGTGCAGCAGCAGAACAATTTGCTGAGGGCTATTGA
GGCGCAACAGCATCTGTTGCAACTCACAGTCTGGGGCATCAAGCAGCTCCAGGCAAGAATCCTGGCTGTG
GAAAGATACCTAAAGGATCAACAGCTCCTGGGGATTTGGGGTTGCTCTGGAAAACTCATTTGCACCACTG
CTGTGCCTTGGAATGCTAGTTGGAGTAATAAATCTCTGGAACAGATTTGGAATCACACGACCTGGATGGA
GTGGGACAGAGAAATTAACAATTACACAAGCTTAATACACTCCTTAATTGAAGAATCGCAAAACCAGCAA
GAAAAGAATGAACAAGAATTATTGGAATTAGATAAATGGGCAAGTTTGTGGAATTGGTTTAACATAACAA
ATTGGCTGTGGTATATAAAATTATTCATAATGATAGTAGGAGGCTTGGTAGGTTTAAGAATAGTTTTTGC
TGTACTTTCTATAGTGAATAGAGTTAGGCAGGGATATTCACCATTATCGTTTCAGACCCACCTCCCAACC
CCGAGGGGACCCGACAGGCCCGAAGGAATAGAAGAAGAAGGTGGAGAGAGAGACAGAGACAGATCCATTC
GATTAGTGAACGGATCTCGACGGTATCGGTTAACTTTTAAAAGAAAAGGGGGGATTGGGGGGTACAGTGC
AGGGGAAAGAATAGTAGACATAATAGCAACAGACATACAAACTAAAGAATTACAAAAACAAATTACAAAA
TTCAAAATTTTATCGATGTACACCCTAAGCCTCCGCCTCCTCTTCCTCCATCCGCCCCGTCTCTCCCCCT
TGAACCTCCTCGTTCGACCCCGCCTCGATCCTCCCTTTATCCAGCCCTCACTCCTTCTCTAGGCGCCGGA
ATTCGATGTCGACATTGATTATTGACTAGTTATTAATAGTAATCAATTACGGGGTCATTAGTTCATAGCC
CATATATGGAGTTCCGCGTTACATAACTTACGGTAAATGGCCCGCCTGGCTGACCGCCCAACGACCCCCG
CCCATTGACGTCAATAATGACGTATGTTCCCATAGTAACGCCAATAGGGACTTTCCATTGACGTCAATGG
GTGGACTATTTACGGTAAACTGCCCACTTGGCAGTACATCAAGTGTATCATATGCCAAGTACGCCCCCTA
TTGACGTCAATGACGGTAAATGGCCCGCCTGGCATTATGCCCAGTACATGACCTTATGGGACTTTCCTAC
TTGGCAGTACATCTACGTATTAGTCATCGCTATTACCATGGGTCGAGGTGAGCCCCACGTTCTGCTTCAC
TCTCCCCATCTCCCCCCCCTCCCCACCCCCAATTTTGTATTTATTTATTTTTTAATTATTTTGTGCAGCG
ATGGGGGCGGGGGGGGGGGGGGCGCGCGCCAGGCGGGGCGGGGCGGGGCGAGGGGCGGGGCGGGGCGAGG
CGGAGAGGTGCGGCGGCAGCCAATCAGAGCGGCGCGCTCCGAAAGTTTCCTTTTATGGCGAGGCGGCGGC
GGCGGCGGCCCTATAAAAAGCGAAGCGCGCGGCGGGCGGGAGTCGCTGCGTTGCCTTCGCCCCGTGCCCC
GCTCCGCGCCGCCTCGCGCCGCCCGCCCCGGCTCTGACTGACCGCGTTACTCCCACAGGTGAGCGGGCGG
GACGGCCCTTCTCCTCCGGGCTGTAATTAGCGCTTGGTTTAATGACGGCTCGTTTCTTTTCTGTGGCTGC
GTGAAAGCCTTAAAGGGCTCCGGGAGGGCCCTTTGTGCGGGGGGGAGCGGCTCGGGGGGTGCGTGCGTGT
GTGTGTGCGTGGGGAGCGCCGCGTGCGGCCCGCGCTGCCCGGCGGCTGTGAGCGCTGCGGGCGCGGCGCG
GGGCTTTGTGCGCTCCGCGTGTGCGCGAGGGGAGCGCGGCCGGGGGCGGTGCCCCGCGGTGCGGGGGGGC
TGCGAGGGGAACAAAGGCTGCGTGCGGGGTGTGTGCGTGGGGGGGTGAGCAGGGGGTGTGGGCGCGGCGG
TCGGGCTGTAACCCCCCCCTGCACCCCCCTCCCCGAGTTGCTGAGCACGGCCCGGCTTCGGGTGCGGGGC
TCCGTGCGGGGCGTGGCGCGGGGCTCGCCGTGCCGGGCGGGGGGTGGCGGCAGGTGGGGGTGCCGGGCGG
GGCGGGGCCGCCTCGGGCCGGGGAGGGCTCGGGGGAGGGGCGCGGCGGCCCCGGAGCGCCGGCGGCTGTC
GAGGCGCGGCGAGCCGCAGCCATTGCCTTTTATGGTAATCGTGCGAGAGGGCGCAGGGACTTCCTTTGTC
CCAAATCTGGCGGAGCCGAAATCTGGGAGGCGCCGCCGCACCCCCTCTAGCGGGCGCGGGCGAAGCGGTG
CGGCGCCGGCAGGAAGGAAATGGGCGGGGAGGGCCTTCGTGCGTCGCCGCGCCGCCGTCCCCTTCTCCAT
CTCCAGCCTCGGGGCTGCCGCAGGGGGACGGCTGCCTTCGGGGGGGACGGGGCAGGGCGGGGTTCGGCTT
CTGGCGTGTGACCGGCGGCTCTAGAGCCTCTGCTAACCATGTTCATGCCTTCTTCTTTTTCCTACAGCTC
CTGGGCAACGTGCTGGTTGTTGTGCTGTCTCATCATTTTGGCAAAGAATTCTTAATTAAGCCACCATGGA
TTATAAAGACGATGACGATAAAATGGTTAAAGTTATCGGTCGTCGTTCCCTCGGAGTGCAAAGAATATTT
GATATTGGTCTTCGCCAAGACCATAATTTTCTGCTAGCCAATGGGGCGATCGCGGCCAATTGCTTCAATA
AGGAGGACGGATCCAACCGGAAATGGTTTCCCGCAGAACCTGAAGATGTTCGCGATTATCTTCTATATCT
TCAGGCGCGCGGTCTGGCAGTAAAAACTATCCAGCAACATTTGGGCCAGCTAAACATGCTTCATCGTCGG
TCCGGGCTGCCACGACCAAGTGACAGCAATGCTGTTTCACTGGTTATGCGGCGGATACGAAAAGAAAACG
TTGATGCCGGTGAACGTGCAAAACAGGCTCTAGCGTTCGAACGCACTGATTTCGACCAGGTTCGTTCACT
CATGGAAAATAGCGATCGCTGCCAGGATATACGTAATCTGGCATTTCTGGGGATTGCTTATAACACCCTG
TTACGTATAGCCGAAATTGCCAGGATCAGGGTTAAAGATATCTCACGTACTGACGGTGGGAGAATGTTAA
TCCATATTGGCAGAACGAAAACGCTGGTTAGCACCGCAGGTGTAGAGAAGGCACTTAGCCTGGGGGTAAC
TAAACTGGTCGAGCGATGGATTTCCGTCTCTGGTGTAGCTGATGATCCGAATAACTACCTGTTTTGCCGG
GTCAGAAAAAATGGTGTTGCCGCGCCATCTGCCACCAGCCAGCTATCAACTCGCGCCCTGGAAGGGATTT
TTGAAGCAACTCATCGATTGATTTACGGCGCTAAGGATGACTCTGGTCAGAGATACCTGGCCTGGTCTGG
ACACAGTGCCCGTGTCGGAGCCGCGCGAGATATGGCCCGCGCTGGAGTTTCAATACCGGAGATCATGCAA
GCTGGTGGCTGGACCAATGTAAATATTGTCATGAACTATATCCGTAACCTGGATAGTGAAACAGGGGCAA
TGGTGCGCCTGCTGGAAGATGGCGATGAATTCTGCAGATATCCATCACACTGGCGGCCGCTCGAGATGGA
CTACAAGGACGACGATGATAAGGGCACCGGTGAGGGCAGAGGAAGTCTTCTAACATGCGGTGACGTGGAG
GAGAATCCCGGCCCTCCCGGGATGGAGAGCGACGAGAGCGGCCTGCCCGCCATGGAGATCGAGTGCCGCA
TCACCGGCACCCTGAACGGCGTGGAGTTCGAGCTGGTGGGCGGCGGAGAGGGCACCCCCAAGCAGGGCCG
CATGACCAACAAGATGAAGAGCACCAAAGGCGCCCTGACCTTCAGCCCCTACCTGCTGAGCCACGTGATG
GGCTACGGCTTCTACCACTTCGGCACCTACCCCAGCGGCTACGAGAACCCCTTCCTGCACGCCATCAACA
ACGGCGGCTACACCAACACCCGCATCGAGAAGTACGAGGACGGCGGCGTGCTGCACGTGAGCTTCAGCTA
CCGCTACGAGGCCGGCCGCGTGATCGGCGACTTCAAGGTGGTGGGCACCGGCTTCCCCGAGGACAGCGTG
ATCTTCACCGACAAGATCATCCGCAGCAACGCCACCGTGGAGCACCTGCACCCCATGGGCGATAACGTGC
TGGTGGGCAGCTTCGCCCGCACCTTCAGCCTGCGCGACGGCGGCTACTACAGCTTCGTGGTGGACAGCCA
CATGCACTTCAAGAGCGCCATCCACCCCAGCATCCTGCAGAACGGGGGCCCCATGTTCGCCTTCCGCCGC
GTGGAGGAGCTGCACAGCAACACCGAGCTGGGCATCGTGGAGTACCAGCACGCCTTCAAGACCCCCATCG
CCTTCGCCAGATCCCGCGCTCAGTCGTCCAATTCTGCCGTGGACGGCACCGCCGGACCCGGCTCCACCCT
GTACAAGTAACACCTGGTGCATGACCCGCAAGCCCGGTGCCTGAAATCAACCTCTGGATTACAAAATTTG
TGAAAGATTGACTGGTATTCTTAACTATGTTGCTCCTTTTACGCTATGTGGATACGCTGCTTTAATGCCT
TTGTATCATGCTATTGCTTCCCGTATGGCTTTCATTTTCTCCTCCTTGTATAAATCCTGGTTGCTGTCTC
TTTATGAGGAGTTGTGGCCCGTTGTCAGGCAACGTGGCGTGGTGTGCACTGTGTTTGCTGACGCAACCCC
CACTGGTTGGGGCATTGCCACCACCTGTCAGCTCCTTTCCGGGACTTTCGCTTTCCCCCTCCCTATTGCC
ACGGCGGAACTCATCGCCGCCTGCCTTGCCCGCTGCTGGACAGGGGCTCGGCTGTTGGGCACTGACAATT
CCGTGGTGTTGTCGGGGAAATCATCGTCCTTTCCTTGGCTGCTCGCCTGTGTTGCCACCTGGATTCTGCG
CGGGACGTCCTTCTGCTACGTCCCTTCGGCCCTCAATCCAGCGGACCTTCCTTCCCGCGGCCTGCTGCCG
GCTCTGCGGCCTCTTCCGCGTCTCCGCCTTCGCCCTCAGACGAGTCGGATCTCCCTTTGGGCCGCCTCCC
CGCCTGGTACCTTTAAGACCAATGACTTACAAGGCAGCTGTAGATCTTAGCCACTTTTTAAAAGAAAAGG
GGGGACTGGAAGGGCTAATTCACTCCCAACGAAGATAAGATCTGCTTTTTGCTTGTACTGGGTCTCTCTG
GTTAGACCAGATCTGAGCCTGGGAGCTCTCTGGCTAACTAGGGAACCCACTGCTTAAGCCTCAATAAAGC
TTGCCTTGAGTGCTTCAAGTAGTGTGTGCCCGTCTGTTGTGTGACTCTGGTAACTAGAGATCCCTCAGAC
CCTTTTAGTCAGTGTGGAAAATCTCTAGCAGTAGTAGTTCATGTCATCTTATTATTCAGTATTTATAACT
TGCAAAGAAATGAATATCAGAGAGTGAGAGGAACTTGTTTATTGCAGCTTATAATGGTTACAAATAAAGC
AATAGCATCACAAATTTCACAAATAAAGCATTTTTTTCACTGCATTCTAGTTGTGGTTTGTCCAAACTCA
TCAATGTATCTTATCATGTCTGGCTCTAGCTATCCCGCCCCTAACTCCGCCCATCCCGCCCCTAACTCCG
CCCAGTTCCGCCCATTCTCCGCCCCATGGCTGACTAATTTTTTTTATTTATGCAGAGGCCGAGGCCGCCT
CGGCCTCTGAGCTATTCCAGAAGTAGTGAGGAGGCTTTTTTGGAGGCCTAGACTTTTGCAGAGACGGCCC
AAATTCGTAATCATGGTCATAGCTGTTTCCTGTGTGAAATTGTTATCCGCTCACAATTCCACACAACATA
CGAGCCGGAAGCATAAAGTGTAAAGCCTGGGGTGCCTAATGAGTGAGCTAACTCACATTAATTGCGTTGC
GCTCACTGCCCGCTTTCCAGTCGGGAAACCTGTCGTGCCAGCTGCATTAATGAATCGGCCAACGCGCGGG
GAGAGGCGGTTTGCGTATTGGGCGCTCTTCCGCTTCCTCGCTCACTGACTCGCTGCGCTCGGTCGTTCGG
CTGCGGCGAGCGGTATCAGCTCACTCAAAGGCGGTAATACGGTTATCCACAGAATCAGGGGATAACGCAG
GAAAGAACATGTGAGCAAAAGGCCAGCAAAAGGCCAGGAACCGTAAAAAGGCCGCGTTGCTGGCGTTTTT
CCATAGGCTCCGCCCCCCTGACGAGCATCACAAAAATCGACGCTCAAGTCAGAGGTGGCGAAACCCGACA
GGACTATAAAGATACCAGGCGTTTCCCCCTGGAAGCTCCCTCGTGCGCTCTCCTGTTCCGACCCTGCCGC
TTACCGGATACCTGTCCGCCTTTCTCCCTTCGGGAAGCGTGGCGCTTTCTCATAGCTCACGCTGTAGGTA
TCTCAGTTCGGTGTAGGTCGTTCGCTCCAAGCTGGGCTGTGTGCACGAACCCCCCGTTCAGCCCGACCGC
TGCGCCTTATCCGGTAACTATCGTCTTGAGTCCAACCCGGTAAGACACGACTTATCGCCACTGGCAGCAG
CCACTGGTAACAGGATTAGCAGAGCGAGGTATGTAGGCGGTGCTACAGAGTTCTTGAAGTGGTGGCCTAA
CTACGGCTACACTAGAAGGACAGTATTTGGTATCTGCGCTCTGCTGAAGCCAGTTACCTTCGGAAAAAGA
GTTGGTAGCTCTTGATCCGGCAAACAAACCACCGCTGGTAGCGGTGGTTTTTTTGTTTGCAAGCAGCAGA
TTACGCGCAGAAAAAAAGGATCTCAAGAAGATCCTTTGATCTTTTCTACGGGGTCTGACGCTCAGTGGAA
CGAAAACTCACGTTAAGGGATTTTGGTCATGAGATTATCAAAAAGGATCTTCACCTAGATCCTTTTAAAT
TAAAAATGAAGTTTTAAATCAATCTAAAGTATATATGAGTAAACTTGGTCTGACAGTTACCAATGCTTAA
TCAGTGAGGCACCTATCTCAGCGATCTGTCTATTTCGTTCATCCATAGTTGCCTGACTCCCCGTCGTGTA
GAT
Features (pLannotate 1.2.2; 30 found; start..end, strand, type, name):
    775..879     -  promoter       AmpR promoter: bla
    974..1009    +  CDS            rop (fragment): Rop protein, which maintains plasmids at low copy number; rop
   1111..1210    +  misc_feature   bom (fragment): basis of mobility region from pBR322
   1216..1370    -  CDS            lacZα (fragment): LacZα fragment of β-galactosidase; lacZ fragment
   1384..1610    +  promoter       RSV promoter: Rous sarcoma virus enhancer/promoter
   1611..1791    +  LTR            5' LTR (truncated): truncated 5' long terminal repeat (LTR) from HIV-1
   1838..1963    +  misc_feature   HIV-1 Ψ: packaging signal of human immunodeficiency virus type 1
   1947..2285    +  CDS            HIV-1 gag (fragment): gag protein from human immunodeficiency virus 1; gag
   2456..2689    +  misc_feature   RRE: The Rev response element (RRE) of HIV-1 allows for Rev-dependent mRNA export from the nucleus to the cytoplasm.
   3066..3166    +  CDS            Rev (fragment): human immunodeficiency virus 1 (HIV-1) Rev protein; rev; enhances nuclear export of unspliced and incompletely spliced viral mRNAs
   3185..3301    +  misc_feature   cPPT/CTS: central polypurine tract and central termination sequence of HIV-1
   3307..3427    +  CDS            gag (truncated) (fragment): truncated Moloney murine leukemia virus (MMLV) gag gene lacking the start codon
   3441..3820    +  enhancer       CMV enhancer: human cytomegalovirus immediate early enhancer
   3823..4098    +  promoter       chicken β-actin promoter: No description available
   4099..5107    +  intron         chimeric intron: chimera between introns from chicken β-actin and rabbit β-globin
   5335..6186    +  CDS            Cre (fragment): site-specific recombinase Cre is a site-specific recombinase from bacteriophage P1. Recombination occurs at loxP sequences.
   6232..6248    +  CDS            FLAG (fragment): FLAG® epitope tag, followed by an enterokinase cleavage site
   6344..7008    +  CDS            CopGFP (fragment): green fluorescent protein 2 from Pontellina plumata, also known as ppluGFP2 (Shagin et al., 2004)
   7081..7114    +  CDS            PuroR (fragment): puromycin N-acetyltransferase; pac from Streptomyces alboniger; confers resistance to puromycin
   7115..7703    +  misc_feature   WPRE: woodchuck hepatitis virus posttranscriptional regulatory element
   7698..7805    +  CDS            nef (fragment): NEF_SIVS4 - Experimental evidence at protein level: Swiss-Prot protein existence level 1. Interferes with TCR signaling from the cell membrane. Interacts with CD247/TCRZ (TCR zeta chain) and exert potent down- regulation of cell surface TCR/CD3 complexes. From Simian immunodeficiency virus (isolate F236/smH4) (SIV-sm) (Simian immunodeficiency virus sooty mangabey monkey).
   7830..8010    +  LTR            5' LTR (truncated): truncated 5' long terminal repeat (LTR) from HIV-1
   8082..8203    +  polyA_signal   SV40 poly(A) signal: SV40 polyadenylation signal
   8243..8378    +  rep_origin     SV40 ori: SV40 origin of replication
   8440..8456    -  protein_bind   lac operator: The lac repressor binds to the lac operator to inhibit transcription in E. coli. This inhibition can be relieved by adding lactose or isopropyl-β-D-thiogalactopyranoside (IPTG). lac repressor encoded by lacI
   8464..8494    -  promoter       lac promoter: promoter for the E. coli lac operon
   8509..8530    -  protein_bind   CAP binding site: CAP binding activates transcription in the presence of cAMP. E. coli catabolite activator protein
   8543..8635    -  CDS            lacI (fragment): lac repressor; lacI; The lac repressor binds to the lac operator to inhibit transcription in E. coli. This inhibition can be relieved by adding lactose or isopropyl-β-D-thiogalactopyranoside (IPTG).
   8818..9406    -  rep_origin     ori: high-copy-number ColE1/pMB1/pBR322/pUC origin of replication
   9577..774     -  CDS            AmpR (across the origin): β-lactamase; bla; confers resistance to ampicillin, carbenicillin, and related antibiotics
