>Addgene plasmid #160501 | pCDH-CAG-IntCCCre-T2A-CopGFP | addgene full sequence | sequence record 319331 | Addgene NGS Result
AACTACGATACGGGAGGGCTTACCATCTGGCCCCAGTGCTGCAATGATACCGCGAGACCCACGCTCACCG
GCTCCAGATTTATCAGCAATAAACCAGCCAGCCGGAAGGGCCGAGCGCAGAAGTGGTCCTGCAACTTTAT
CCGCCTCCATCCAGTCTATTAATTGTTGCCGGGAAGCTAGAGTAAGTAGTTCGCCAGTTAATAGTTTGCG
CAACGTTGTTGCCATTGCTACAGGCATCGTGGTGTCACGCTCGTCGTTTGGTATGGCTTCATTCAGCTCC
GGTTCCCAACGATCAAGGCGAGTTACATGATCCCCCATGTTGTGCAAAAAAGCGGTTAGCTCCTTCGGTC
CTCCGATCGTTGTCAGAAGTAAGTTGGCCGCAGTGTTATCACTCATGGTTATGGCAGCACTGCATAATTC
TCTTACTGTCATGCCATCCGTAAGATGCTTTTCTGTGACTGGTGAGTACTCAACCAAGTCATTCTGAGAA
TAGTGTATGCGGCGACCGAGTTGCTCTTGCCCGGCGTCAATACGGGATAATACCGCGCCACATAGCAGAA
CTTTAAAAGTGCTCATCATTGGAAAACGTTCTTCGGGGCGAAAACTCTCAAGGATCTTACCGCTGTTGAG
ATCCAGTTCGATGTAACCCACTCGTGCACCCAACTGATCTTCAGCATCTTTTACTTTCACCAGCGTTTCT
GGGTGAGCAAAAACAGGAAGGCAAAATGCCGCAAAAAAGGGAATAAGGGCGACACGGAAATGTTGAATAC
TCATACTCTTCCTTTTTCAATATTATTGAAGCATTTATCAGGGTTATTGTCTCATGAGCGGATACATATT
TGAATGTATTTAGAAAAATAAACAAATAGGGGTTCCGCGCACATTTCCCCGAAAAGTGCCACCTGACGTC
TAAGAAACCATTATTATCATGACATTAACCTATAAAAATAGGCGTATCACGAGGCCCTTTCGTCTCGCGC
GTTTCGGTGATGACGGTGAAAACCTCTGACACATGCAGCTCCCGGAGACGGTCACAGCTTGTCTGTAAGC
GGATGCCGGGAGCAGACAAGCCCGTCAGGGCGCGTCAGCGGGTGTTGGCGGGTGTCGGGGCTGGCTTAAC
TATGCGGCATCAGAGCAGATTGTACTGAGAGTGCACCATATGCGGTGTGAAATACCGCACAGATGCGTAA
GGAGAAAATACCGCATCAGGCGCCATTCGCCATTCAGGCTGCGCAACTGTTGGGAAGGGCGATCGGTGCG
GGCCTCTTCGCTATTACGCCAGCTGGCGAAAGGGGGATGTGCTGCAAGGCGATTAAGTTGGGTAACGCCA
GGGTTTTCCCAGTCACGACGTTGTAAAACGACGGCCAGTGCCAAGCTGACGCGTGTAGTCTTATGCAATA
CTCTTGTAGTCTTGCAACATGGTAACGATGAGTTAGCAACATGCCTTACAAGGAGAGAAAAAGCACCGTG
CATGCCGATTGGTGGAAGTAAGGTGGTACGATCGTGCCTTATTAGGAAGGCAACAGACGGGTCTGACATG
GATTGGACGAACCACTGAATTGCCGCATTGCAGAGATATTGTATTTAAGTGCCTAGCTCGATACATAAAC
GGGTCTCTCTGGTTAGACCAGATCTGAGCCTGGGAGCTCTCTGGCTAACTAGGGAACCCACTGCTTAAGC
CTCAATAAAGCTTGCCTTGAGTGCTTCAAGTAGTGTGTGCCCGTCTGTTGTGTGACTCTGGTAACTAGAG
ATCCCTCAGACCCTTTTAGTCAGTGTGGAAAATCTCTAGCAGTGGCGCCCGAACAGGGACTTGAAAGCGA
AAGGGAAACCAGAGGAGCTCTCTCGACGCAGGACTCGGCTTGCTGAAGCGCGCACGGCAAGAGGCGAGGG
GCGGCGACTGGTGAGTACGCCAAAAATTTTGACTAGCGGAGGCTAGAAGGAGAGAGATGGGTGCGAGAGC
GTCAGTATTAAGCGGGGGAGAATTAGATCGCGATGGGAAAAAATTCGGTTAAGGCCAGGGGGAAAGAAAA
AATATAAATTAAAACATATAGTATGGGCAAGCAGGGAGCTAGAACGATTCGCAGTTAATCCTGGCCTGTT
AGAAACATCAGAAGGCTGTAGACAAATACTGGGACAGCTACAACCATCCCTTCAGACAGGATCAGAAGAA
CTTAGATCATTATATAATACAGTAGCAACCCTCTATTGTGTGCATCAAAGGATAGAGATAAAAGACACCA
AGGAAGCTTTAGACAAGATAGAGGAAGAGCAAAACAAAAGTAAGACCACCGCACAGCAAGCGGCCACTGA
TCTTCAGACCTGGAGGAGGAGATATGAGGGACAATTGGAGAAGTGAATTATATAAATATAAAGTAGTAAA
AATTGAACCATTAGGAGTAGCACCCACCAAGGCAAAGAGAAGAGTGGTGCAGAGAGAAAAAAGAGCAGTG
GGAATAGGAGCTTTGTTCCTTGGGTTCTTGGGAGCAGCAGGAAGCACTATGGGCGCAGCGTCAATGACGC
TGACGGTACAGGCCAGACAATTATTGTCTGGTATAGTGCAGCAGCAGAACAATTTGCTGAGGGCTATTGA
GGCGCAACAGCATCTGTTGCAACTCACAGTCTGGGGCATCAAGCAGCTCCAGGCAAGAATCCTGGCTGTG
GAAAGATACCTAAAGGATCAACAGCTCCTGGGGATTTGGGGTTGCTCTGGAAAACTCATTTGCACCACTG
CTGTGCCTTGGAATGCTAGTTGGAGTAATAAATCTCTGGAACAGATTTGGAATCACACGACCTGGATGGA
GTGGGACAGAGAAATTAACAATTACACAAGCTTAATACACTCCTTAATTGAAGAATCGCAAAACCAGCAA
GAAAAGAATGAACAAGAATTATTGGAATTAGATAAATGGGCAAGTTTGTGGAATTGGTTTAACATAACAA
ATTGGCTGTGGTATATAAAATTATTCATAATGATAGTAGGAGGCTTGGTAGGTTTAAGAATAGTTTTTGC
TGTACTTTCTATAGTGAATAGAGTTAGGCAGGGATATTCACCATTATCGTTTCAGACCCACCTCCCAACC
CCGAGGGGACCCGACAGGCCCGAAGGAATAGAAGAAGAAGGTGGAGAGAGAGACAGAGACAGATCCATTC
GATTAGTGAACGGATCTCGACGGTATCGGTTAACTTTTAAAAGAAAAGGGGGGATTGGGGGGTACAGTGC
AGGGGAAAGAATAGTAGACATAATAGCAACAGACATACAAACTAAAGAATTACAAAAACAAATTACAAAA
TTCAAAATTTTATCGATGTACACCCTAAGCCTCCGCCTCCTCTTCCTCCATCCGCCCCGTCTCTCCCCCT
TGAACCTCCTCGTTCGACCCCGCCTCGATCCTCCCTTTATCCAGCCCTCACTCCTTCTCTAGGCGCCGGA
ATTCGATGTCGACATTGATTATTGACTAGTTATTAATAGTAATCAATTACGGGGTCATTAGTTCATAGCC
CATATATGGAGTTCCGCGTTACATAACTTACGGTAAATGGCCCGCCTGGCTGACCGCCCAACGACCCCCG
CCCATTGACGTCAATAATGACGTATGTTCCCATAGTAACGCCAATAGGGACTTTCCATTGACGTCAATGG
GTGGAGTATTTACGGTAAACTGCCCACTTGGCAGTACATCAAGTGTATCATATGCCAAGTACGCCCCCTA
TTGACGTCAATGACGGTAAATGGCCCGCCTGGCATTATGCCCAGTACATGACCTTATGGGACTTTCCTAC
TTGGCAGTACATCTACGTATTAGTCATCGCTATTACCATGGTCGAGGTGAGCCCCACGTTCTGCTTCACT
CTCCCCATCTCCCCCCCCTCCCCACCCCCAATTTTGTATTTATTTATTTTTTAATTATTTTGTGCAGCGA
TGGGGGCGGGGGGGGGGGGGGGGCGCGCCRGGSGGGGGGGGGSGGGGSGRGGGGSGGGGSGGGGCGAGGC
GGAGAGGTGCGGCGGCAGCCAATCAGAGCGGCGCGCTCCGAAAGTTTCCTTTTATGGCGAGGCGGCGGCG
GCGGCGGCCCTATAAAAAGCGAAGCGCGCGGCGGGCGGGAGTCGCTGCGCGCTGCCTTCGCCCCGTGCCC
CGCTCCGCCGCCGCCTCGCGCCGCCCGCCCCGGCTCTGACTGACCGCGTTACTCCCACAGGTGAGCGGGC
GGGACGGCCCTTCTCCTCCGGGCTGTAATTAGCGCTTGGTTTAATGACGGCTTGTTTCTTTTCTGTGGCT
GCGTGAAAGCCTTGAGGGGCTCCGGGAGGGCCCTTTGTGCGGGGGGAGCGGCTCGGGGGGTGCGTGCGTG
TGTGTGTGCGTGGGGAGCGCCGCGTGCGGCTCCGCGCTGCCCGGCGGCTGTGAGCGCTGCGGGCGCGGCG
CGGGGCTTTGTGCGCTCCGCAGTGTGCGCGAGGGGAGCGCGGCCGGGGGCGGTGCCCCGCGGTGCGGGGG
GGGCTGCGAGGGGAACAAAGGCTGCGTGCGGGGTGTGTGCGTGGGGGGGTGAGCAGGGGGTGTGGGCGCG
TCGGTCGGGCTGCAACCCCCCCTGCACCCCCCTCCCCGAGTTGCTGAGCACGGCCCGGCTTCGGGTGCGG
GGCTCCGTACGGGGCGTGGCGCGGGGCTCGCCGTGCCGGGCGGGGGGTGGCGGCAGGTGGGGGTGCCGGG
CGGGGCGGGGCCGCCTCGGGCCGGGGRGGGCTCGGGGGRGGGGCGCGGCGGCCCCCGGAGCGCCGGCGGC
TGTCGAGGCGCGGCGAGCCGCAGCCATTGCCTTTTATGGTAATCGTGCGAGAGGGCGCAGGGACTTCCTT
TGTCCCAAATCTGTGCGGAGCCGAAATCTGGGAGGCGCCGCCGCACCCCCTCTAGCGGGCGCGGGGCGAA
GCGGTGCGGCGCCGGCAGGAAGGAAATGGGCGGGGAGGGCCTTCGTGCGTCGCCGCGCCGCCGTCCCCTT
CTCCCTCTCCAGCCTCGGGGCTGTCCGCGGGGGGACGGCTGCCTTCGGGGGGGACGGGGCAGGGCGGGGT
TCGGCTTCTGGCGTGTGACCGGCGGCTCTAGAGCCTCTGCTAACCATGTTCATGCCTTCTTCTTTTTCCT
ACAGCTCCTGGGCAACGTGCTGGTTATTGTGCTGTCTCATCATTTTGGCAAAGAATTCTTAATTAAGCCA
CCATGGATTATAAAGACGATGACGATAAAATGGTTAAAGTTATCGGTCGTCGTTCCCTCGGAGTGCAAAG
AATATTTGATATTGGTCTTCGCCAAGACCATAATTTTCTGCTAGCCAATGGGGCGATCGCGGCCAATTGC
TTCAATAAGGAGGACGGATCCAACCGGAAATGGTTTCCCGCAGAACCTGAAGATGTTCGCGATTATCTTC
TATATCTTCAGGCGCGCGGTCTGGCAGTAAAAACTATCCAGCAACATTTGGGCCAGCTAAACATGCTTCA
TCGTCGGTCCGGGCTGCCACGACCAAGTGACAGCAATGCTGTTTCACTGGTTATGCGGCGGATACGAAAA
GAAAACGTTGATGCCGGTGAACGTGCAAAACAGGCTCTAGCGTTCGAACGCACTGATTTCGACCAGGTTC
GTTCACTCATGGAAAATAGCGATCGCTGCCAGGATATACGTAATCTGGCATTTCTGGGGATTGCTTATAA
CACCCTGTTACGTATAGCCGAAATTGCCAGGATCAGGGTTAAAGATATCTCACGTACTGACGGTGGGAGA
ATGTTAATCCATATTGGCAGAACGAAAACGCTGGTTAGCACCGCAGGTGTAGAGAAGGCACTTAGCCTGG
GGGTAACTAAACTGGTCGAGCGATGGATTTCCGTCTCTGGTGTAGCTGATGATCCGAATAACTACCTGTT
TTGCCGGGTCAGAAAAAATGGTGTTGCCGCGCCATCTGCCACCAGCCAGCTATCAACTCGCGCCCTGGAA
GGGATTTTTGAAGCAACTCATCGATTGATTTACGGCGCTAAGGATGACTCTGGTCAGAGATACCTGGCCT
GGTCTGGACACAGTGCCCGTGTCGGAGCCGCGCGAGATATGGCCCGCGCTGGAGTTTCAATACCGGAGAT
CATGCAAGCTGGTGGCTGGACCAATGTAAATATTGTCATGAACTATATCCGTAACCTGGATAGTGAAACA
GGGGCAATGGTGCGCCTGCTGGAAGATGGCGATGAATTCTGCAGATATCCATCACACTGGCGGCCGCTCG
AGATGGACTACAAGGACGACGATGATAAGGGCACCGGTGAGGGCAGAGGAAGTCTTCTAACATGCGGTGA
CGTGGAGGAGAATCCCGGCCCTCCCGGGATGGAGAGCGACGAGAGCGGCCTGCCCGCCATGGAGATCGAG
TGCCGCATCACCGGCACCCTGAACGGCGTGGAGTTCGAGCTGGTGGGCGGCGGAGAGGGCACCCCCAAGC
AGGGCCGCATGACCAACAAGATGAAGAGCACCAAAGGCGCCCTGACCTTCAGCCCCTACCTGCTGAGCCA
CGTGATGGGCTACGGCTTCTACCACTTCGGCACCTACCCCAGCGGCTACGAGAACCCCTTCCTGCACGCC
ATCAACAACGGCGGCTACACCAACACCCGCATCGAGAAGTACGAGGACGGCGGCGTGCTGCACGTGAGCT
TCAGCTACCGCTACGAGGCCGGCCGCGTGATCGGCGACTTCAAGGTGGTGGGCACCGGCTTCCCCGAGGA
CAGCGTGATCTTCACCGACAAGATCATCCGCAGCAACGCCACCGTGGAGCACCTGCACCCCATGGGCGAT
AACGTGCTGGTGGGCAGCTTCGCCCGCACCTTCAGCCTGCGCGACGGCGGCTACTACAGCTTCGTGGTGG
ACAGCCACATGCACTTCAAGAGCGCCATCCACCCCAGCATCCTGCAGAACGGGGGCCCCATGTTCGCCTT
CCGCCGCGTGGAGGAGCTGCACAGCAACACCGAGCTGGGCATCGTGGAGTACCAGCACGCCTTCAAGACC
CCCATCGCCTTCGCCAGATCCCGCGCTCAGTCGTCCAATTCTGCCGTGGACGGCACCGCCGGACCCGGCT
CCACCCTGTACAAGTAACACCTGGTGCATGACCCGCAAGCCCGGTGCCTGAAATCAACCTCTGGATTACA
AAATTTGTGAAAGATTGACTGGTATTCTTAACTATGTTGCTCCTTTTACGCTATGTGGATACGCTGCTTT
AATGCCTTTGTATCATGCTATTGCTTCCCGTATGGCTTTCATTTTCTCCTCCTTGTATAAATCCTGGTTG
CTGTCTCTTTATGAGGAGTTGTGGCCCGTTGTCAGGCAACGTGGCGTGGTGTGCACTGTGTTTGCTGACG
CAACCCCCACTGGTTGGGGCATTGCCACCACCTGTCAGCTCCTTTCCGGGACTTTCGCTTTCCCCCTCCC
TATTGCCACGGCGGAACTCATCGCCGCCTGCCTTGCCCGCTGCTGGACAGGGGCTCGGCTGTTGGGCACT
GACAATTCCGTGGTGTTGTCGGGGAAATCATCGTCCTTTCCTTGGCTGCTCGCCTGTGTTGCCACCTGGA
TTCTGCGCGGGACGTCCTTCTGCTACGTCCCTTCGGCCCTCAATCCAGCGGACCTTCCTTCCCGCGGCCT
GCTGCCGGCTCTGCGGCCTCTTCCGCGTCTCCGCCTTCGCCCTCAGACGAGTCGGATCTCCCTTTGGGCC
GCCTCCCCGCCTGGTACCTTTAAGACCAATGACTTACAAGGCAGCTGTAGATCTTAGCCACTTTTTAAAA
GAAAAGGGGGGACTGGAAGGGCTAATTCACTCCCAACGAAGATAAGATCTGCTTTTTGCTTGTACTGGGT
CTCTCTGGTTAGACCAGATCTGAGCCTGGGAGCTCTCTGGCTAACTAGGGAACCCACTGCTTAAGCCTCA
ATAAAGCTTGCCTTGAGTGCTTCAAGTAGTGTGTGCCCGTCTGTTGTGTGACTCTGGTAACTAGAGATCC
CTCAGACCCTTTTAGTCAGTGTGGAAAATCTCTAGCAGTAGTAGTTCATGTCATCTTATTATTCAGTATT
TATAACTTGCAAAGAAATGAATATCAGAGAGTGAGAGGAACTTGTTTATTGCAGCTTATAATGGTTACAA
ATAAAGCAATAGCATCACAAATTTCACAAATAAAGCATTTTTTTCACTGCATTCTAGTTGTGGTTTGTCC
AAACTCATCAATGTATCTTATCATGTCTGGCTCTAGCTATCCCGCCCCTAACTCCGCCCATCCCGCCCCT
AACTCCGCCCAGTTCCGCCCATTCTCCGCCCCATGGCTGACTAATTTTTTTTATTTATGCAGAGGCCGAG
GCCGCCTCGGCCTCTGAGCTATTCCAGAAGTAGTGAGGAGGCTTTTTTGGAGGCCTAGACTTTTGCAGAG
ACCAAATTCGTAATCATGTCATAGCTGTTTCCTGTGTGAAATTGTTATCCGCTCACAATTCCACACAACA
TACGAGCCGGAAGCATAAAGTGTAAAGCCTGGGGTGCCTAATGAGTGAGCTAACTCACATTAATTGCGTT
GCGCTCACTGCCCGCTTTCCAGTCGGGAAACCTGTCGTGCCAGCTGCATTAATGAATCGGCCAACGCGCG
GGGAGAGGCGGTTTGCGTATTGGGCGCTCTTCCGCTTCCTCGCTCACTGACTCGCTGCGCTCGGTCGTTC
GGCTGCGGCGAGCGGTATCAGCTCACTCAAAGGCGGTAATACGGTTATCCACAGAATCAGGGGATAACGC
AGGAAAGAACATGTGAGCAAAAGGCCAGCAAAAGGCCAGGAACCGTAAAAAGGCCGCGTTGCTGGCGTTT
TTCCATAGGCTCCGCCCCCCTGACGAGCATCACAAAAATCGACGCTCAAGTCAGAGGTGGCGAAACCCGA
CAGGACTATAAAGATACCAGGCGTTTCCCCCTGGAAGCTCCCTCGTGCGCTCTCCTGTTCCGACCCTGCC
GCTTACCGGATACCTGTCCGCCTTTCTCCCTTCGGGAAGCGTGGCGCTTTCTCATAGCTCACGCTGTAGG
TATCTCAGTTCGGTGTAGGTCGTTCGCTCCAAGCTGGGCTGTGTGCACGAACCCCCCGTTCAGCCCGACC
GCTGCGCCTTATCCGGTAACTATCGTCTTGAGTCCAACCCGGTAAGACACGACTTATCGCCACTGGCAGC
AGCCACTGGTAACAGGATTAGCAGAGCGAGGTATGTAGGCGGTGCTACAGAGTTCTTGAAGTGGTGGCCT
AACTACGGCTACACTAGAAGAACAGTATTTGGTATCTGCGCTCTGCTGAAGCCAGTTACCTTCGGAAAAA
GAGTTGGTAGCTCTTGATCCGGCAAACAAACCACCGCTGGTAGCGGTGGTTTTTTTGTTTGCAAGCAGCA
GATTACGCGCAGAAAAAAAGGATCTCAAGAAGATCCTTTGATCTTTTCTACGGGGTCTGACGCTCAGTGG
AACGAAAACTCACGTTAAGGGATTTTGGTCATGAGATTATCAAAAAGGATCTTCACCTAGATCCTTTTAA
ATTAAAAATGAAGTTTTAAATCAATCTAAAGTATATATGAGTAAACTTGGTCTGACAGTTACCAATGCTT
AATCAGTGAGGCACCTATCTCAGCGATCTGTCTATTTCGTTCATCCATAGTTGCCTGACTCCCCGTCGTG
TAGAT
Features (pLannotate 1.2.2; 30 found; start..end, strand, type, name):
    775..879     -  promoter       AmpR promoter: bla
    974..1009    +  CDS            rop (fragment): Rop protein, which maintains plasmids at low copy number; rop
   1111..1210    +  misc_feature   bom (fragment): basis of mobility region from pBR322
   1216..1370    -  CDS            lacZα (fragment): LacZα fragment of β-galactosidase; lacZ fragment
   1384..1610    +  promoter       RSV promoter: Rous sarcoma virus enhancer/promoter
   1611..1791    +  LTR            5' LTR (truncated): truncated 5' long terminal repeat (LTR) from HIV-1
   1838..1963    +  misc_feature   HIV-1 Ψ: packaging signal of human immunodeficiency virus type 1
   1947..2285    +  CDS            HIV-1 gag (fragment): gag protein from human immunodeficiency virus 1; gag
   2456..2689    +  misc_feature   RRE: The Rev response element (RRE) of HIV-1 allows for Rev-dependent mRNA export from the nucleus to the cytoplasm.
   3066..3166    +  CDS            Rev (fragment): human immunodeficiency virus 1 (HIV-1) Rev protein; rev; enhances nuclear export of unspliced and incompletely spliced viral mRNAs
   3185..3301    +  misc_feature   cPPT/CTS: central polypurine tract and central termination sequence of HIV-1
   3307..3427    +  CDS            gag (truncated) (fragment): truncated Moloney murine leukemia virus (MMLV) gag gene lacking the start codon
   3441..3820    +  enhancer       CMV enhancer: human cytomegalovirus immediate early enhancer
   3822..4097    +  promoter       chicken β-actin promoter: No description available
   4098..5114    +  intron         chimeric intron: chimera between introns from chicken β-actin and rabbit β-globin
   5342..6193    +  CDS            Cre (fragment): site-specific recombinase Cre is a site-specific recombinase from bacteriophage P1. Recombination occurs at loxP sequences.
   6239..6255    +  CDS            FLAG (fragment): FLAG® epitope tag, followed by an enterokinase cleavage site
   6351..7015    +  CDS            CopGFP (fragment): green fluorescent protein 2 from Pontellina plumata, also known as ppluGFP2 (Shagin et al., 2004)
   7088..7121    +  CDS            PuroR (fragment): puromycin N-acetyltransferase; pac from Streptomyces alboniger; confers resistance to puromycin
   7122..7710    +  misc_feature   WPRE: woodchuck hepatitis virus posttranscriptional regulatory element
   7705..7812    +  CDS            nef (fragment): NEF_SIVS4 - Experimental evidence at protein level: Swiss-Prot protein existence level 1. Interferes with TCR signaling from the cell membrane. Interacts with CD247/TCRZ (TCR zeta chain) and exert potent down- regulation of cell surface TCR/CD3 complexes. From Simian immunodeficiency virus (isolate F236/smH4) (SIV-sm) (Simian immunodeficiency virus sooty mangabey monkey).
   7837..8017    +  LTR            5' LTR (truncated): truncated 5' long terminal repeat (LTR) from HIV-1
   8089..8210    +  polyA_signal   SV40 poly(A) signal: SV40 polyadenylation signal
   8250..8385    +  rep_origin     SV40 ori: SV40 origin of replication
   8442..8458    -  protein_bind   lac operator: The lac repressor binds to the lac operator to inhibit transcription in E. coli. This inhibition can be relieved by adding lactose or isopropyl-β-D-thiogalactopyranoside (IPTG). lac repressor encoded by lacI
   8466..8496    -  promoter       lac promoter: promoter for the E. coli lac operon
   8511..8532    -  protein_bind   CAP binding site: CAP binding activates transcription in the presence of cAMP. E. coli catabolite activator protein
   8545..8637    -  CDS            lacI (fragment): lac repressor; lacI; The lac repressor binds to the lac operator to inhibit transcription in E. coli. This inhibition can be relieved by adding lactose or isopropyl-β-D-thiogalactopyranoside (IPTG).
   8820..9408    -  rep_origin     ori: high-copy-number ColE1/pMB1/pBR322/pUC origin of replication
   9579..774     -  CDS            AmpR (across the origin): β-lactamase; bla; confers resistance to ampicillin, carbenicillin, and related antibiotics
