[The description below was written by a language model from this plasmid's Addgene catalogue record and pLannotate feature annotations shown in this document.]
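Description:
pCDH-CAG-IntCCCre-T2A-CopGFP is a lentiviral transfer plasmid built on the pCDH backbone for expressing one half of a split intein-mediated split-Cre recombinase system in mammalian cells. It is propagated in E. coli through a high-copy ColE1/pUC-type origin with ampicillin selection (AmpR). The viral portion has a third-generation-style layout: an RSV promoter drives a truncated HIV-1 5' LTR, followed by the Ψ packaging signal, a gag fragment, the Rev response element and the cPPT/CTS. A WPRE and a second truncated LTR sit downstream of the cargo, followed by an SV40 poly(A) signal and SV40 origin outside the provirus. Only a very short remnant of a puromycin resistance gene is annotated, so no functional mammalian drug marker is evident from the feature table.

The payload is driven by the CAG promoter, annotated as the CMV enhancer, chicken β-actin promoter and chimeric intron. The synthetic IntCCCre insert (about 1.1 kb) contains a partial Cre coding region. From the name, this is presumably a C-terminal Cre fragment fused to a C-terminal intein segment, although the intein is not separately annotated. A partial FLAG match lies just downstream of the Cre fragment. A T2A peptide, indicated by the name, links this to CopGFP so that the fluorescent reporter is made from the same transcript as a separate protein and marks expressing cells.

On its own the Cre fragment is expected to be inactive. When it is co-expressed with the complementary N-terminal half, intein trans-splicing should reconstitute functional Cre, restricting loxP recombination to cells that receive both components. The associated publication applies this intersectional strategy to neural circuit analysis. The depositor and repository-sequenced records differ by only a few bases and carry the same features.
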