Addgene plasmid #160501: pCDH-CAG-IntCCCre-T2A-CopGFP
Purpose: Expresses IntCCCre in mammalian cells in split intein-mediated split-Cre recombinase applications
Depositing lab: Shawn Je. Depositing organization: Duke-NUS Medical School. Publication: Neural circuit analysis using a novel intersectional split intein-mediated split-Cre recombinase system. Khoo ATT, Kim PJ, Kim HM, Je HS. Mol Brain. 2020 Jul 2;13(1):101. doi: 10.1186/s13041-020-00640-2. PubMed 32616061.
Backbone
  Vector backbone: pCDH
  Backbone manufacturer: System Biosciences
  Backbone size w/o insert (bp): 8550
  Total vector size (bp): 9663
  Vector type: Mammalian Expression, Lentiviral, Cre/Lox
Growth in bacteria
  Bacterial resistance: Ampicillin, 100 μg/mL
  Growth temperature: 37°C
  Growth strain: NEB Stable
  Copy number: Unknown
Gene/Insert
  Gene/Insert name: IntCCCre
  Species: Synthetic
  Insert size (bp): 1080
  Promoter: CAG
  Tag / fusion protein: CopGFP
  Cloning method: Gibson Cloning
  Sequencing primers: 5′ cggatctcgacggtatcggt; 3′ tcgccccattggctagcaga
Terms and licenses: Academic/Nonprofit Terms; Industry Terms: Not Available to Industry
How to cite: pCDH-CAG-IntCCCre-T2A-CopGFP was a gift from Shawn Je (Addgene plasmid # 160501 ; http://n2t.net/addgene:160501 ; RRID:Addgene_160501)
